>Addgene plasmid #11182 | pcDNA cyclin D1 HA T286A | addgene full sequence | sequence record 231060 | Addgene Partial NGS Result
GTGATGCGGTTTTGGCAGTACATCAATGGGCGTGGATAGCGGTTTGACTCACGGGGATTTCCAAGTCTCC
ACCCCATTGACGTCAATGGGAGTTTGTTTTGGCACCAAAATCAACGGGACTTTCCAAAATGTCGTAACAA
CTCCGCCCCATTGACGCAAATGGGCGGTAGGCGTGTACGGTGGGAGGTCTATATAAGCAGAGCTCTCTGG
CTAACTAGAGAACCCACTGCTTACTGGCTTATCGAAATTAATACGACTCACTATAGGGAGACCCAAGCTT
GGTACCGAGCTCGGATCCACTAGTAACGGCCGCCAGAATTCGGGGGCGCAGTAGCAGCGAGCAGCAGAGT
CCGCACGCTCCGGCGAGGGGCAGAAGAGCGCGAGGGAGCGCGGGGCAGCAGAAGCGAGAGCCGAGCGCGG
ACCCAGCCAGGACCCACAGCCCTCCCCAGCTGCCCAGGAAGAGCCCCAGCCATGGAACACCAGCTCCTGT
GCTGCGAAGTGGAAACCATCCGCCGCGCGTACCCCGATGCCAACCTCCTCAACGACCGGGTGCTGCGGGC
CATGCTGAAGGCGGAGGAGACCTGCGCGCCCTCGGTGTCCTACTTCAAATGTGTGCAGAAGGAGGTCCTG
CCGTCCATGCGGAAGATCGTCGCCACCTGGATGCTGGAGGTCTGCGAGGAACAGAAGTGCGAGGAGGAGG
TCTTCCCGCTGGCCATGAACTACCTGGACCGCTTCCTGTCGCTGGAGCCCGTGAAAAAGAGCCGCCTGCA
GCTGCTGGGGGCCACTTGCATGTTCGTGGCCTCTAAGATGAAGGAGACCATCCCCCTGACGGCCGAGAAG
CTGTGCATCTACACCGACAACTCCATCCGGCCCGAGGAGCTGCTGCAAATGGAGCTGCTCCTGGTGAACA
AGCTCAAGTGGAACCTGGCCGCAATGACCCCGCACGATTTCATTGAACACTTCCTCTCCAAAATGCCAGA
GGCGGAGGAGAACAAACAGATCATCCGCAAACACGCGCAGACCTTCGTTGCCCTCTGTGCCACAGATGTG
AAGTTCATTTCCAATCCGCCCTCCATGGTGGCAGCGGGGAGCGTGGTGGCCGCAGTGCAAGGCCTGAACC
TGAGGAGCCCCAACAACTTCCTGTCCTACTACCGCCTCACACGCTTCCTCTCCAGAGTGATCAAGTGTGA
CCCAGACTGCCTCCGGGCCTGCCAGGAGCAGATCGAAGCTCTGCTGGAGTCAAGCCTGCGCCAGGCCCAG
CAGAACATGGACCCCAAGGCCGCCGAGGAGGAGGAAGAGGAGGAGGAGGAGGTGGACCTGGCTTGCGCAC
CCACCGACGTGCGGGACGTGGACATCGGCTACCCCTACGACGTCCCGGACTACGCCGATATCTGATCCGG
AGCATTTTGATACCAGAAGGGAAAGCTTGGCGGCCGCTCGAGCATGCATCTAGAGGGCCCTATTCTATAG
TGTCACCTAAATGCTAGAGCTCGCTGATCAGCCTCGACTGTGCCTTCTAGTTGCCAGCCATCTGTTGTTT
GCCCCTCCCCCGTGCCTTCCTTGACCCTGGAAGGTGCCACTCCCACTGTCCTTTCCTAATAAAATGAGGA
AATTGCATCGCATTGTCTGAGTAGGTGTCATTCTATTCTGGGGGGTGGGGTGGGGCAGGACAGCAAGGGG
GAGGATTGGGAAGACAATAGCAGGCATGCTGGGGATGCGGTGGGCTCTATGGCTTCTGAGGCGGAAAGAA
CCAGCTGGGGCTCGAGGGGGGATCCCC
[124 nt withheld, positions 1778-1901]
C
[91 nt withheld, positions 1903-1993]
A
[49 nt withheld, positions 1995-2043]
CCTTTGACGTTGGAGTCCACGTTCTTT
[37 nt withheld, positions 2071-2107]
ACCCTATCTCGGTCTATTCTTTTGATTTATAAGGGATTTTGCCGATTTCGGCCTATTGGTTAAAAAATGA
GCTGATTTAACAAAAATTTAACGCGAATTTTAACAAAATATTAACGCTTACAATTTAAATATTTGCTTAT
ACAATCT
[37 nt withheld, positions 2255-2291]
GGGTACCGAGCTCGAATTCTGTGGAATGTGTGTCAGTTAGGGTGTGGAAAGTCCCCAGGCTCCCCAGCAG
GCAGAAGTATGCAAAGCATGCATCTCAATTAGTCAGCAACCAGGTGTGGAAAGTCCCCAGGCTCCCCAGC
AGGCAGAAGTATGCAAAGCATGCATCTCAATTAGTCAGCAACCATAGTCCCGCCCCTAACTCCGCCCATC
CCGCCCCTAACTCCGCCCAGTTCCGCCCATTCTCCGCCCCATGGCTGACTAATTTTTTTTATTTATGCAG
AGGCCGAGGCCGCCTCGGCCTCTGAGCTATTCCAGAAGTAGTGAGGAGGCTTTTTTGGAGGCCTAGGCTT
TTGCAAAAAGCTCCCGGGAGCTTGGATATCCATTTTCGGATCTGATCAAGAGACAGGATGAGGATCGTTT
CGCATGATTGAACAAGATGGATTGCACGCAGGTTCTCCGGCCGCTTGGGTGGAGAGGCTATTCGGCTATG
ACTGGGCACAACAGACAATCGGCTGCTCTGATGCCGCCGTGTTCCGGCTGTCAGCGCAGGGGCGCCCGGT
TCTTTTTGTCAAGACCGACCTGTCCGGTGCCCTGAATGAACTGCAGGACGAGGCAGCGCGGCTATCGTGG
CTGGCCACGACGGGCGTTCCTTGCGCAGCTGTGCTCGACGTTGTCACTGAAGCGGGAAGGGACTGGCTGC
TATTGGGCGAAGTGCCGGGGCAGGATCTCCTGTCATCTCACCTTGCTCCTGCCGAGAAAGTATCCATCAT
GGCTGATGCAATGCGGCGGCTGCATACGCTTGATCCGGCTACCTGCCCATTCGACCACCAAGCGAAACAT
CGCATCGAGCGAGCACGTACTCGGATGGAAGCCGGTCTTGTCGATCAGGATGATCTGGACGAAGAGCATC
AGGGGCTCGCGCCAGCCGAACTGTTCGCCAGGCTCAAGGCGCGCATGCCCGACGGCGAGGATCTCGTCGT
GACCCATGGCGATGCCTGCTTGCCGAATATCATGGTGGAAAATGGCCGCTTTTCTGGATTCATCGACTGT
GGCCGGCTGGGTGTGGCGGACCGCTATCAGGACATAGCGTTGGCTACCCGTGATATTGCTGAAGAGCTTG
GCGGCGAATGGGCTGACCGCTTCCTCGTGCTTTACGGTATCGCCGCTCCCGATTCGCAGCGCATCGCCTT
CTATCGCCTTCTTGACGAGTTCTTCTGAGCGGGACTCTGGGGTTCGAAATGACCGACCAAGCGACGCCCA
ACCTGCCATCACGAGATTTCGATTCCACCGCCGCCTTCTATGAAAGGTTGGGCTTCGGAATCGTTTTCCG
GGACGCCGGCTGGATGATCCTCCAGCGCGGGGATCTCATGCTGGAGTTCTTCGCCCACCCCAACTTGTTT
ATTGCAGCTTATAATGGTTACAAATAAAGCAATAGCATCACAAATTTCACAAATAAAGCATTTTTTTCAC
TGCATTCTAGTTGTGGTTTGTCCAAACTCATCAATGTATCTTATCATGTCTGGATCCGTCGACCTCGAGA
GCTTGGCGTAATCATGGTCATAGCTGTTTCCTGTGTGAAATTGTTATCCGCTCACAATTCCACACAACAT
ACGAGCCGGAAGCATAAAGTGTAAAGCCTGGGGTGCCTAATGAGTGAGCTAACTCACATTAATTGCGTTG
CGCTCACTGCCCGCTTTCCAGTCGGGAAACCTGTCGTGCCAGCTGCATTAATGAATCGGCCAACGCGCGG
GGAGAGGCGGTTTGCGTATTGGGCGCTCTTCCGCTTCCTCGCTCACTGACTCGCTGCGCTCGGTCGTTCG
GCTGCGGCGAGCGGTATCAGCTCACTCAAAGGCGGTAATACGGTTATCCACAGAATCAGGGGATAACGCA
GGAAAGAACATGTGAGCAAAAGGCCAGCAAAAGGCCAGGAACCGTAAAAAGGCCGCGTTGCTGGCGTTTT
TCCATAGGCTCCGCCCCCCTGACGAGCATCACAAAAATCGACGCTCAAGTCAGAGGTGGCGAAACCCGAC
AGGACTATAAAGATACCAGGCGTTTCCCCCTGGAAGCTCCCTCGTGCGCTCTCCTGTTCCGACCCTGCCG
CTTACCGGATACCTGTCCGCCTTTCTCCCTTCGGGAAGCGTGGCGCTTTCTCATAGCTCACGCTGTAGGT
ATCTCAGTTCGGTGTAGGTCGTTCGCTCCAAGCTGGGCTGTGTGCACGAACCCCCCGTTCAGCCCGACCG
CTGCGCCTTATCCGGTAACTATCGTCTTGAGTCCAACCCGGTAAGACACGACTTATCGCCACTGGCAGCA
GCCACTGGTAACAGGATTAGCAGAGCGAGGTATGTAGGCGGTGCTACAGAGTTCTTGAAGTGGTGGCCTA
ACTACGGCTACACTAGAAGAACAGTATTTGGTATCTGCGCTCTGCTGAAGCCAGTTACCTTCGGAAAAAG
AGTTGGTAGCTCTTGATCCGGCAAACAAACCACCGCTGGTAGCGGTGGTTTTTTTGTTTGCAAGCAGCAG
ATTACGCGCAGAAAAAAAGGATCTCAAGAAGATCCTTTGATCTTTTCTACGGGGTCTGACGCTCAGTGGA
ACGAAAACTCACGTTAAGGGATTTTGGTCATGAGATTATCAAAAAGGATCTTCACCTAGATCCTTTTAAA
TTAAAAATGAAGTTTTAAATCAATCTAAAGTATATATGAGTAAACTTGGTCTGACAGTTACCAATGCTTA
ATCAGTGAGGCACCTATCTCAGCGATCTGTCTATTTCGTTCATCCATAGTTGCCTGACTCCCCGTCGTGT
AGATAACTACGATACGGGAGGGCTTACCATCTGGCCCCAGTGCTGCAATGATACCGCGAGACCCACGCTC
ACCGGCTCCAGATTTATCAGCAATAAACCAGCCAGCCGGAAGGGCCGAGCGCAGAAGTGGTCCTGCAACT
TTATCCGCCTCCATCCAGTCTATTAATTGTTGCCGGGAAGCTAGAGTAAGTAGTTCGCCAGTTAATAGTT
TGCGCAACGTTGTTGCCATTGCTACAGGCATCGTGGTGTCACGCTCGTCGTTTGGTATGGCTTCATTCAG
CTCCGGTTCCCAACGATCAAGGCGAGTTACATGATCCCCCATGTTGTGCAAAAAAGCGGTTAGCTCCTTC
GGTCCTCCGATCGTTGTCAGAAGTAAGTTGGCCGCAGTGTTATCACTCATGGTTATGGCAGCACTGCATA
ATTCTCTTACTGTCATGCCATCCGTAAGATGCTTTTCTGTGACTGGTGAGTACTCAACCAAGTCATTCTG
AGAATAGTGTATGCGGCGACCGAGTTGCTCTTGCCCGGCGTCAATACGGGATAATACCGCGCCACATAGC
AGAACTTTAAAAGTGCTCATCATTGGAAAACGTTCTTCGGGGCGAAAACTCTCAAGGATCTTACCGCTGT
TGAGATCCAGTTCGATGTAACCCACTCGTGCACCCAACTGATCTTCAGCATCTTTTACTTTCACCAGCGT
TTCTGGGTGAGCAAAAACAGGAAGGCAAAATGCCGCAAAAAAGGGAATAAGGGCGACACGGAAATGTTGA
ATACTCATACTCTTCCTTTTTCAATATTATTGAAGCATTTATCAGGGTTATTGTCTCATGAGCGGATACA
TATTTGAATGTATTTAGAAAAATAAACAAATAGGGGTTCCGCGCACATTTCCCCGAAAAGTGCCACCTGA
CGTCGACGGATCGGGAGATCTCCCGATCCCCTATGGTGCACTCTCAGTACAATCTGCTCTGATGCCGCAT
AGTTAAGCCAGTATCTGCTCCCTGCTTGTGTGTTGGAGGTCGCTGAGTAGTGCGCGAGCAAAATTTAAGC
TACAACAAGGCAAGGCTTGACCGACAATTGCATGAAGAATCTGCTTAGGGTTAGGCGTTTTGCGCTGCTT
CGCGATGTACGGGCCAGATATACGCGTTGACATTGATTATTGACTAGTTATTAATAGTAATCAATTACGG
GGTCATTAGTTCATAGCCCATATATGGAGTTCCGCGTTACATAACTTACGGTAAATGGCCCGCCTGGCTG
ACCGCCCAACGACCCCCGCCCATTGACGTCAATAATGACGTATGTTCCCATAGTAACGCCAATAGGGACT
TTCCATTGACGTCAATGGGTGGAGTATTTACGGTAAACTGCCCACTTGGCAGTACATCAAGTGTATCATA
TGCCAAGTACGCCCCCTATTGACGTCAATGACGGTAAATGGCCCGCCTGGCATTATGCCCAGTACATGAC
CTTATGGGACTTTCCTACTTGGCAGTACATCTACGTATTAGTCATCGCTATTACCATG
Features (pLannotate 1.2.2; 22 found; start..end, strand, type, name):
      1..204     +  promoter       CMV promoter: human cytomegalovirus (CMV) immediate early promoter
    200..233     +  LTR            5' LTR (truncated) (fragment): truncated 5' long terminal repeat (LTR) from HIV-1
    249..267     +  promoter       T7 promoter: promoter for bacteriophage T7 RNA polymerase
    472..1356    +  CDS            CCND1: CCND1_HUMAN - Also known as BCL1, PRAD1. Experimental evidence at protein level: Swiss-Prot protein existence level 1. Regulatory component of the cyclin D1-CDK4 (DC) complex that phosphorylates and inhibits members of the retinoblastoma (RB) protein family including RB1 and regulates the cell-cycle during G(1)/S transition. Phosphorylation of RB1 allows dissociation of the transcription factor E2F from the RB/E2F complex and the subsequent transcription of E2F target genes which are responsible for the progression through the G(1) phase. Hypophosphorylates RB1 in early G(1) phase. Cyclin D-CD
   1464..1482    -  promoter       SP6 promoter: promoter for bacteriophage SP6 RNA polymerase
   1508..1732    +  polyA_signal   bGH poly(A) signal: bovine growth hormone polyadenylation signal
   1736..1757    +  promoter       SV40 promoter (fragment): SV40 enhancer and early promoter
   1778..2206    +  rep_origin     f1 ori (sequence partly withheld): f1 bacteriophage origin of replication; arrow indicates direction of (+) strand synthesis
   2292..2310    -  misc_feature   MCS (fragment): pUC18/19 multiple cloning site
   2319..2648    +  promoter       SV40 promoter: SV40 enhancer and early promoter
   2715..3506    +  CDS            neo: KKA2_KLEPN - Also known as kan, nptII. Experimental evidence at protein level: Swiss-Prot protein existence level 1. Resistance to kanamycin, neomycin, paromomycin, ribostamycin, butirosin and gentamicin B. From Klebsiella pneumoniae.
   3530..3688    +  CDS            ble (fragment): BLE_KLEPN - Experimental evidence at protein level: Swiss-Prot protein existence level 1. Binding protein with a strong affinity to the bleomycin family of antibiotics. Binds to CL990; an antimitotic-antibiotic compound. From Klebsiella pneumoniae.
   3683..3817    +  polyA_signal   SV40 poly(A) signal: SV40 polyadenylation signal
   3872..3888    -  protein_bind   lac operator: The lac repressor binds to the lac operator to inhibit transcription in E. coli. This inhibition can be relieved by adding lactose or isopropyl-β-D-thiogalactopyranoside (IPTG). lac repressor encoded by lacI
   3896..3926    -  promoter       lac promoter: promoter for the E. coli lac operon
   3941..3962    -  protein_bind   CAP binding site: CAP binding activates transcription in the presence of cAMP. E. coli catabolite activator protein
   3975..4067    -  CDS            lacI (fragment): lac repressor; lacI; The lac repressor binds to the lac operator to inhibit transcription in E. coli. This inhibition can be relieved by adding lactose or isopropyl-β-D-thiogalactopyranoside (IPTG).
   4250..4838    -  rep_origin     ori: high-copy-number ColE1/pMB1/pBR322/pUC origin of replication
   5009..5869    -  CDS            AmpR: β-lactamase; bla; confers resistance to ampicillin, carbenicillin, and related antibiotics
   5870..5974    -  promoter       AmpR promoter: bla
   6033..6085    -  misc_feature   bom (fragment): basis of mobility region from pBR322
   6240..6619    +  enhancer       CMV enhancer: human cytomegalovirus immediate early enhancer
