[The description below was written by a language model from this plasmid's Addgene catalogue record and pLannotate feature annotations shown in this document.]
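Description:
pcDNA cyclin D1 HA T286A is a mammalian expression plasmid carrying a mutant human cyclin D1 (CCND1) cDNA in an Invitrogen pcDNA-type backbone; the depositor lists the backbone only tentatively as pcDNA3. It is maintained in E. coli at high copy through a ColE1/pUC-type origin with ampicillin selection (AmpR under its own bla promoter), and it also carries an f1 origin. For mammalian cells, an SV40 early promoter drives the neomycin phosphotransferase gene followed by an SV40 polyadenylation signal, allowing G418 selection of stable transfectants.

The insert, about 1.1 kb and cloned between EcoRI and XhoI, sits downstream of the CMV immediate early enhancer/promoter and upstream of the bovine growth hormone poly(A) signal. Flanking T7 and SP6 promoters serve as sequencing primer sites and could support in vitro transcription. The coding sequence carries a C-terminal HA epitope tag according to the catalogue entry, although the tag is not called separately in the feature table. It also carries the T286A substitution, introduced by site-directed mutagenesis of the parental wild-type pcDNA cyclin D1 HA plasmid. The record describes this mutant as one that cannot be degraded through the ubiquitin pathway, so it provides a stabilised cyclin D1 for comparison with wild type. The associated publication concerns antizyme-mediated degradation of cyclin D1.

The depositor warns that the supplied map and sequence are not fully correct and that EcoRI and XhoI are not unique in the plasmid. The annotated sequence is labelled a partial NGS result. Several small fragment annotations (HIV-1 LTR, ble, lacI, bom) are probably short similarity matches or backbone remnants rather than functional elements.
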