Addgene plasmid #11182: pcDNA cyclin D1 HA T286A
Depositing lab: Bruce Zetter. Depositing organization: Boston Children's Hospital. Publication: Antizyme targets cyclin D1 for degradation. A novel mechanism for cell growth repression. Newman RM, Mobascher A, Mangold U, Koike C, Diah S, Schmidt M, Finley D, Zetter BR. J Biol Chem. 2004 Oct 1. 279(40):41504-11. 10.1074/jbc.M407349200 PubMed 15277517.
Backbone
  Vector backbone: pcDNA3?
  Backbone manufacturer: Invitrogen
  Backbone size w/o insert (bp): 5400
  Vector type: Mammalian Expression
  Selectable markers: Neomycin (select with G418)
Growth in bacteria
  Bacterial resistance: Ampicillin, 100 μg/mL
  Growth temperature: 37°C
  Growth strain: DH5alpha
  Copy number: High Copy
Gene/Insert
  Gene/Insert name: cyclin D1 T286A (alt name: cyclin D1)
  Species: H. sapiens (human)
  Insert size (bp): 1120
  Mutation: T286A. Mutant that cannot be degraded via the ubiquitin pathway.
  GenBank ID: BC025302
  Entrez Gene: CCND1 (a.k.a. BCL1, D11S287E, PRAD1, U21B31)
  Tag / fusion protein: HA (C terminal on insert)
  Cloning method: Restriction Enzyme; 5′ cloning site EcoRI (not destroyed); 3′ cloning site XhoI (not destroyed)
  Sequencing primers: 5′ T7; 3′ SP6
Terms and licenses: Academic/Nonprofit Terms; Industry Terms: Not Available to Industry
Depositor comments: Constructed using site-directed mutagenesis on the parent plasmid, pcDNA cyclinD1 HA, using the primers 5'-acctggcttgcgcacccaccgacg-3' and 5'-cgtcggtgggtgcgcaagccaggt-3'. Note: The author's map and author's sequence are not fully correct. EcoRI and XhoI are not unique sites in this plasmid.
How to cite: pcDNA cyclin D1 HA T286A was a gift from Bruce Zetter (Addgene plasmid # 11182 ; http://n2t.net/addgene:11182 ; RRID:Addgene_11182)
