>Addgene plasmid #11182 | pcDNA cyclin D1 HA T286A | addgene partial sequence | sequence record 18100 | 11182 with BGH-rev
CTATAGAATAGGGCCCTCTAGATGCATGCTCGAGCGGCCGCCAAGCTTTCCCTTCTGGTATCAAAATGCT
CCGGATCAGATATCGGCGTAGTCCGGGACGTCGTAGGGGTAGCCGATGTCCACGTCCCGCACGTCGGTGG
GTGCGCAAGCCAGGTCCACCTCCTCCTCCTCCTCTTCCTCCTCCTCGGCGGCCTTGGGGTCCATGTTCTG
CTGGGCCTGGCGCAGGCTTGACTCCAGCAGAGCTTCGATCTGCTCCTGGCAGGCCCGGAGGCAGTCTGGG
TCACACTTGATCACTCTGGAGAGGAAGCGTGTGAGGCGGTAGTAGGACAGGAAGTTGTTGGGGCTCCTCA
GGTTCAGGCCTTGCACTGCGGCCACCACGCTCCCCGCTGCCACCATGGAGGGCGGATTGGAAATGAACTT
CACATCTGTGGCACAGAGGGCAACGAAGGTCTGCGCGTGTTTGCGGATGATCTGTTTGTTCTCCTCCGCC
TCTGGCATTTTGGAGAGGAAGTGTTCAATGAAATCGTGCGGGGTCATTGCGGCCAGGTTCCACTTGAGCT
TGTTCACCAGGAGCAGCTCCATTTGCAGCAGCTCCTCGGGCCGGATGGAGTTGTCGGTGTAGATGCACAG
CTTCTCGGCCGTCAGGGGGATGGTCTCCTTCATCTTAGAGGCCACGAACATGCAAGTGGCCCCCAGCAGC
TGCAGGCGGCTCTTTTTCACGGGCTCCAGCGACAGGAAGCGGTCCAGGTAGTTCATGGCCAGCGGGAAGA
CCTCCTCCTCGCACTTCTGTTCCTCGCAGACCTCCAGCATCCAGGTGGCGACGATCTTCCGCATGGACGG
GCA
