>Addgene plasmid #11182 | pcDNA cyclin D1 HA T286A | addgene partial sequence | sequence record 18101 | T7 5'-TAATACGACTCACTATAGGG-3'
TAGTACGGCCGCCAGAATTCGGGGGCGCAGTAGCAGCGAGCAGCAGAGTCCGCACGCTCCGGCGAGGGGC
AGAAGAGCGCGAGGGAGCGCGGGGCAGCAGAAGCGAGAGCCGAGCGCGGACCCAGCCAGGACCCACAGCC
CTCCCCAGCTGCCCAGGAAGAGCCCCAGCCATGGAACACCAGCTCCTGTGCTGCGAAGTGGAAACCATCC
GCCGCGCGTACCCCGATGCCAACCTCCTCAACGACCGGGTGCTGCGGGCCATGCTGAAGGCGGAGGAGAC
CTGCGCGCCCTCGGTGTCCTACTTCAAATGTGTGCAGAAGGAGGTCCTGCCGTCCATGCGGAAGATCGTC
GCCACCTGGATGCTGGAGGTCTGCGAGGAACAGAAGTGCGAGGAGGAGGTCTTCCCGCTGGCCATGAACT
ACCTGGACCGCTTCCTGTCGCTGGAGCCCGTGAAAAAGAGCCGCCTGCAGCTGCTGGGGGCCACTTGCAT
GTTCGTGGCCTCTAAGATGAAGGAGACCATCCCCCTGACGGCCGAGAAGCTGTGCATCTACACCGACAAC
TCCATCCGGCCCGAGGAGCTGCTGCAAATGGAGCTGCTCCTGGTGAACAAGCTCAAGTGGAACCTGGCCG
CAATGACCCCGCACGATTTCATTGAACACTTCCTCTCCAAAATGCCAGAGGCGGAGGAGAACAAACAGAT
CATCCGCAAACACGCGCAGACCTTCGTTGCCCTCTGTGCCACAGATGTGAAGTTCATTTCCAATCCGCCC
TCCATGGTGGCAGCGGGGAGCGTGGTGGCCGCAGTGCAAGGCCTGAACCTGAGGAGCCCCAACAACTTCC
TGTCCTACTACCGCCTCACACGCTT
